Addgene plasmid #73422: pETM6-5F5-mCherry
Purpose: Reporter plasmid encoding mCherry, codon optimized for E. coli, transcriptionally driven by orthogonal T7-lac promoter variant 5F5.
Depositing lab: Mattheos Koffas. Depositing organization: Rensselaer Polytechnic Institute. Publication: Rapid generation of CRISPR/dCas9-regulated, orthogonally repressible hybrid T7-lac promoters for modular, tuneable control of metabolic pathway fluxes in Escherichia coli. Cress BF, Jones JA, Kim DC, Leitz QD, Englaender JA, Collins SM, Linhardt RJ, Koffas MA. Nucleic Acids Res. 2016 Apr 13. pii: gkw231. 10.1093/nar/gkw231 PubMed 27079979.
Backbone
  Vector backbone: pETM6
  Backbone manufacturer: Koffas Lab, Addgene Plasmid #49795
  Backbone size w/o insert (bp): 5147
  Vector type: Bacterial Expression, CRISPR, Synthetic Biology
Growth in bacteria
  Bacterial resistance: Ampicillin, 100 μg/mL
  Growth temperature: 37°C
  Growth strain: DH5alpha
  Copy number: High Copy
Gene/Insert
  Gene/Insert name: Promoter 5F5 (orthogonal T7-lac variant)
  Species: Synthetic
  Promoter: P5F5 (orthogonal T7-lac variant)
  Cloning method: Unknown
  Sequencing primers: 5′ pBRrevBam; 3′ T7 terminal
Terms and licenses: Academic/Nonprofit Terms; Industry Terms: Not Available to Industry
Depositor comments: Constructed using degenerate site directed mutagenesis of T7-lac promoter region. Also encodes mCherry reporter.
How to cite: pETM6-5F5-mCherry was a gift from Mattheos Koffas (Addgene plasmid # 73422 ; http://n2t.net/addgene:73422 ; RRID:Addgene_73422)
