[The description below was written by a language model from this plasmid's Addgene catalogue record and pLannotate feature annotations shown in this document.]
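Description:
pETM6-5F5-mCherry is a bacterial expression and reporter plasmid built on the pETM6 backbone, a pET-style vector for E. coli. It is propagated through a ColE1/pMB1-type origin and selected with ampicillin via the β-lactamase gene and its own promoter. The catalogue lists it as high copy, although the annotated backbone also carries the pBR322 bom region and the rop gene, which normally moderates copy number. An f1 origin is present, as are short tetracycline-resistance gene fragments that are non-functional remnants of the pBR322 lineage. The backbone also encodes lacI under its native promoter, supplying lac repressor in cis.

The payload is an E. coli codon-optimised mCherry gene driven by P5F5, a synthetic orthogonal variant of the hybrid T7-lac promoter made by degenerate site-directed mutagenesis of the T7-lac promoter region. The feature table does not annotate a T7 promoter as such. The variant most likely lies across the numbering origin of the circular sequence, immediately upstream of the annotated lac operator. The short "CMV intron" hit at the very end of the sequence is probably a spurious match in this mutated region. Downstream of the operator come the T7 gene 10 ribosome binding site, the mCherry coding sequence, an S-Tag fragment left over from the vector, and the T7 terminator. Expression therefore depends on T7 RNA polymerase supplied by the host and is subject to LacI repression relieved by IPTG.

According to the record, the plasmid reports the transcriptional strength of promoter 5F5 through red fluorescence. It belongs to a set of T7-lac variants developed for orthogonal CRISPR/dCas9 repression, intended for modular, tuneable control of metabolic pathway fluxes in E. coli.
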