Features (pLannotate 1.2.2; 18 found; start..end, strand, type, name):
      3..27      +  protein_bind   lac operator: The lac repressor binds to the lac operator to inhibit transcription in E. coli. This inhibition can be relieved by adding lactose or isopropyl-β-D-thiogalactopyranoside (IPTG). lac repressor encoded by lacI
     42..64      +  RBS            RBS: efficient ribosome binding site from bacteriophage T7 gene 10 (Olins and Rangwala, 1989)
     72..779     +  CDS            mCherry: mCherry is a basic (constitutively fluorescent) red fluorescent protein published in 2004, derived from Discosoma sp.. It is reported to be a very rapidly-maturing monomer with low acid sensitivity.
    801..842     +  CDS            S-Tag (fragment): affinity and epitope tag derived from pancreatic ribonuclease A
    898..945     +  terminator     T7 terminator: transcription terminator for bacteriophage T7 RNA polymerase
    989..1444    +  rep_origin     f1 ori (sequence partly withheld): f1 bacteriophage origin of replication; arrow indicates direction of (+) strand synthesis
   1559..2419    -  CDS            AmpR: β-lactamase; bla; confers resistance to ampicillin, carbenicillin, and related antibiotics
   2420..2512    -  promoter       AmpR promoter: bla
   2593..3181    +  rep_origin     ori: high-copy-number ColE1/pMB1/pBR322/pUC origin of replication
   3367..3509    -  misc_feature   bom: basis of mobility region from pBR322
   3611..3802    -  CDS            rop: Rop protein, which maintains plasmids at low copy number; rop
   3819..4199    +  CDS            YPB1_ECOLX: Protein predicted: Swiss-Prot protein existence level 4. From Escherichia coli.
   4261..4325    -  CDS            TcR (fragment): tetracycline efflux protein; tet; confers resistance to tetracycline
   4340..4361    -  protein_bind   CAP binding site: CAP binding activates transcription in the presence of cAMP. E. coli catabolite activator protein
   4374..5456    -  CDS            lacI: lac repressor; lacI; The lac repressor binds to the lac operator to inhibit transcription in E. coli. This inhibition can be relieved by adding lactose or isopropyl-β-D-thiogalactopyranoside (IPTG).
   5457..5534    -  promoter       lacI promoter: lacI
   5542..5815    -  CDS            TcR (fragment): tetracycline efflux protein; tet; confers resistance to tetracycline
   5847..5865    +  intron         CMV intron (fragment): modified intron A from human cytomegalovirus (CMV)
>Addgene plasmid #73422 | pETM6-5F5-mCherry | depositor full sequence | sequence record 135322 | Full Sequence
TGGGAATTGTGAGCGGATAACAATTCCCCTCTAGAAATAATTTTGTTTAACTTTAAGAAGGAGATATACA
TATGGTTTCAAAAGGCGAAGAAGACAACATGGCGATTATCAAGGAATTTATGCGTTTCAAGGTCCACATG
GAAGGCAGCGTCAATGGTCACGAATTTGAAATTGAAGGCGAAGGTGAAGGCCGTCCGTATGAAGGCACCC
AGACGGCAAAACTGAAGGTCACCAAAGGCGGTCCGCTGCCGTTTGCTTGGGATATTCTGTCACCGCAATT
CATGTATGGTTCGAAAGCGTACGTTAAGCATCCGGCCGATATCCCGGACTATCTGAAACTGTCCTTTCCG
GAAGGCTTCAAATGGGAACGTGTTATGAACTTCGAAGATGGCGGTGTGGTTACCGTCACGCAGGATAGCT
CTCTGCAAGACGGTGAATTTATTTATAAAGTGAAGCTGCGCGGCACCAATTTCCCGAGCGATGGTCCGGT
TATGCAGAAAAAGACGATGGGCTGGGAAGCGAGTTCCGAACGTATGTACCCGGAAGACGGTGCCCTGAAA
GGCGAAATCAAGCAGCGCCTGAAACTGAAGGATGGCGGTCACTATGACGCAGAAGTGAAAACCACGTACA
AGGCTAAAAAGCCGGTCCAACTGCCGGGTGCATACAACGTGAACATCAAGCTGGATATCACCAGCCATAA
CGAAGACTATACGATCGTTGAACAGTACGAACGTGCAGAAGGCCGCCACTCTACCGGCGGTATGGATGAA
CTGTACAAATAAGGTACCCTCGAGTCTGGTAAAGAAACCGCTGCTGCGAAATTTGAACGCCAGCACATGG
ACTCGTCTACTAGTCGCAGCTTAATTAACCTAAACTGCTGCCACCGCTGAGCAATAACTAGCATAACCCC
TTGGGGCCTCTAAACGGGTCTTGAGGGGTTTTTTGCTAGCGAAAGGAGGAGTCGACTATATCCGGATTGG
CGAATGGG
[124 nt withheld, positions 989-1112]
C
[91 nt withheld, positions 1114-1204]
A
[49 nt withheld, positions 1206-1254]
CCTTTGACGTTGGAGTCCACGTTCTTT
[37 nt withheld, positions 1282-1318]
ACCCTATCTCGGTCTATTCTTTTGATTTATAAGGGATTTTGCCGATTTCGGCCTATTGGTTAAAAAATGA
GCTGATTTAACAAAAATTTAACGCGAATTTTAACAAAATATTAACGTTTACAATTTCTGGCGGCACGATG
GCATGAGATTATCAAAAAGGATCTTCACCTAGATCCTTTTAAATTAAAAATGAAGTTTTAAATCAATCTA
AAGTATATATGAGTAAACTTGGTCTGACAGTTACCAATGCTTAATCAGTGAGGCACCTATCTCAGCGATC
TGTCTATTTCGTTCATCCATAGTTGCCTGACTCCCCGTCGTGTAGATAACTACGATACGGGAGGGCTTAC
CATCTGGCCCCAGTGCTGCAATGATACCGCGAGACCCACGCTCACCGGCTCCAGATTTATCAGCAATAAA
CCAGCCAGCCGGAAGGGCCGAGCGCAGAAGTGGTCCTGCAACTTTATCCGCCTCCATCCAGTCTATTAAT
TGTTGCCGGGAAGCTAGAGTAAGTAGTTCGCCAGTTAATAGTTTGCGCAACGTTGTTGCCATTGCTACAG
GCATCGTGGTGTCACGCTCGTCGTTTGGTATGGCTTCATTCAGCTCCGGTTCCCAACGATCAAGGCGAGT
TACATGATCCCCCATGTTGTGCAAAAAAGCGGTTAGCTCCTTCGGTCCTCCGATCGTTGTCAGAAGTAAG
TTGGCCGCAGTGTTATCACTCATGGTTATGGCAGCACTGCATAATTCTCTTACTGTCATGCCATCCGTAA
GATGCTTTTCTGTGACTGGTGAGTACTCAACCAAGTCATTCTGAGAATAGTGTATGCGGCGACCGAGTTG
CTCTTGCCCGGCGTCAATACGGGATAATACCGCGCCACATAGCAGAACTTTAAAAGTGCTCATCATTGGA
AAACGTTCTTCGGGGCGAAAACTCTCAAGGATCTTACCGCTGTTGAGATCCAGTTCGATGTAACCCACTC
GTGCACCCAACTGATCTTCAGCATCTTTTACTTTCACCAGCGTTTCTGGGTGAGCAAAAACAGGAAGGCA
AAATGCCGCAAAAAAGGGAATAAGGGCGACACGGAAATGTTGAATACTCATACTCTTCCTTTTTCAATCA
TGATTGAAGCATTTATCAGGGTTATTGTCTCATGAGCGGATACATATTTGAATGTATTTAGAAAAATAAA
CAAATAGGTCATGACCAAAATCCCTTAACGTGAGTTTTCGTTCCACTGAGCGTCAGACCCCGTAGAAAAG
ATCAAAGGATCTTCTTGAGATCCTTTTTTTCTGCGCGTAATCTGCTGCTTGCAAACAAAAAAACCACCGC
TACCAGCGGTGGTTTGTTTGCCGGATCAAGAGCTACCAACTCTTTTTCCGAAGGTAACTGGCTTCAGCAG
AGCGCAGATACCAAATACTGTCCTTCTAGTGTAGCCGTAGTTAGGCCACCACTTCAAGAACTCTGTAGCA
CCGCCTACATACCTCGCTCTGCTAATCCTGTTACCAGTGGCTGCTGCCAGTGGCGATAAGTCGTGTCTTA
CCGGGTTGGACTCAAGACGATAGTTACCGGATAAGGCGCAGCGGTCGGGCTGAACGGGGGGTTCGTGCAC
ACAGCCCAGCTTGGAGCGAACGACCTACACCGAACTGAGATACCTACAGCGTGAGCTATGAGAAAGCGCC
ACGCTTCCCGAAGGGAGAAAGGCGGACAGGTATCCGGTAAGCGGCAGGGTCGGAACAGGAGAGCGCACGA
GGGAGCTTCCAGGGGGAAACGCCTGGTATCTTTATAGTCCTGTCGGGTTTCGCCACCTCTGACTTGAGCG
TCGATTTTTGTGATGCTCGTCAGGGGGGCGGAGCCTATGGAAAAACGCCAGCAACGCGGCCTTTTTACGG
TTCCTGGCCTTTTGCTGGCCTTTTGCTCACATGTTCTTTCCTGCGTTATCCCCTGATTCTGTGGATAACC
GTATTACCGCCTTTGAGTGAGCTGATACCGCTCGCCGCAGCCGAACGACCGAGCGCAGCGAGTCAGTGAG
CGAGGAAGCGGAAGAGCGCCTGATGCGGTATTTTCTCCTTACGCATCTGTGCGGTATTTCACACCGCATA
TATGGTGCACTCTCAGTACAATCTGCTCTGATGCCGCATAGTTAAGCCAGTATACACTCCGCTATCGCTA
CGTGACTGGGTCATGGCTGCGCCCCGACACCCGCCAACACCCGCTGACGCGCCCTGACGGGCTTGTCTGC
TCCCGGCATCCGCTTACAGACAAGCTGTGACCGTCTCCGGGAGCTGCATGTGTCAGAGGTTTTCACCGTC
ATCACCGAAACGCGCGAGGCAGCTGCGGTAAAGCTCATCAGCGTGGTCGTGAAGCGATTCACAGATGTCT
GCCTGTTCATCCGCGTCCAGCTCGTTGAGTTTCTCCAGAAGCGTTAATGTCTGGCTTCTGATAAAGCGGG
CCATGTTAAGGGCGGTTTTTTCCTGTTTGGTCACTGATGCCTCCGTGTAAGGGGGATTTCTGTTCATGGG
GGTAATGATACCGATGAAACGAGAGAGGATGCTCACGATACGGGTTACTGATGATGAACATGCCCGGTTA
CTGGAACGTTGTGAGGGTAAACAACTGGCGGTATGGATGCGGCGGGACCAGAGAAAAATCACTCAGGGTC
AATGCCAGCGCTTCGTTAATACAGATGTAGGTGTTCCACAGGGTAGCCAGCAGCATCCTGCGATGCAGAT
CCGGAACATAATGGTGCAGGGCGCTGACTTCCGCGTTTCCAGACTTTACGAAACACGGAAACCGAAGACC
ATTCATGTTGTTGCTCAGGTCGCAGACGTTTTGCAGCAGCAGTCGCTTCACGTTCGCTCGCGTATCGGTG
ATTCATTCTGCTAACCAGTAAGGCAACCCCGCCAGCCTAGCCGGGTCCTCAACGACAGGAGCACGATCAT
GCTAGTCATGCCCCGCGCCCACCGGAAGGAGCTGACTGGGTTGAAGGCTCTCAAGGGCATCGGTCGAGAT
CCCGGTGCCTAATGAGTGAGCTAACTTACATTAATTGCGTTGCGCTCACTGCCCGCTTTCCAGTCGGGAA
ACCTGTCGTGCCAGCTGCATTAATGAATCGGCCAACGCGCGGGGAGAGGCGGTTTGCGTATTGGGCGCCA
GGGTGGTTTTTCTTTTCACCAGTGAGACGGGCAACAGCTGATTGCCCTTCACCGCCTGGCCCTGAGAGAG
TTGCAGCAAGCGGTCCACGCTGGTTTGCCCCAGCAGGCGAAAATCCTGTTTGATGGTGGTTAACGGCGGG
ATATAACATGAGCTGTCTTCGGTATCGTCGTATCCCACTACCGAGATGTCCGCACCAACGCGCAGCCCGG
ACTCGGTAATGGCGCGCATTGCGCCCAGCGCCATCTGATCGTTGGCAACCAGCATCGCAGTGGGAACGAT
GCCCTCATTCAGCATTTGCATGGTTTGTTGAAAACCGGACATGGCACTCCAGTCGCCTTCCCGTTCCGCT
ATCGGCTGAATTTGATTGCGAGTGAGATATTTATGCCAGCCAGCCAGACGCAGACGCGCCGAGACAGAAC
TTAATGGGCCCGCTAACAGCGCGATTTGCTGGTGACCCAATGCGACCAGATGCTCCACGCCCAGTCGCGT
ACCGTCTTCATGGGAGAAAATAATACTGTTGATGGGTGTCTGGTCAGAGACATCAAGAAATAACGCCGGA
ACATTAGTGCAGGCAGCTTCCACAGCAATGGCATCCTGGTCATCCAGCGGATAGTTAATGATCAGCCCAC
TGACGCGTTGCGCGAGAAGATTGTGCACCGCCGCTTTACAGGCTTCGACGCCGCTTCGTTCTACCATCGA
CACCACCACGCTGGCACCCAGTTGATCGGCGCGAGATTTAATCGCCGCGACAATTTGCGACGGCGCGTGC
AGGGCCAGACTGGAGGTGGCAACGCCAATCAGCAACGACTGTTTGCCCGCCAGTTGTTGTGCCACGCGGT
TGGGAATGTAATTCAGCTCCGCCATCGCCGCTTCCACTTTTTCCCGCGTTTTCGCAGAAACGTGGCTGGC
CTGGTTCACCACGCGGGAAACGGTCTGATAAGAGACACCGGCATACTCTGCGACATCGTATAACGTTACT
GGTTTCACATTCACCACCCTGAATTGACTCTCTTCCGGGCGCTATCATGCCATACCGCGAAAGGTTTTGC
GCCATTCGATGGTGTCCGGGATCTCGACGCTCTCCCTTATGCGACTCCTGCATTAGGAAGCAGCCCAGTA
GTAGGTTGAGGCCGTTGAGCACCGCCGCCGCAAGGAATGGTGCATGCAAGGAGATGGCGCCCAACAGTCC
CCCGGCCACGGGGCCTGCCACCATACCCACGCCGAAACAAGCGCTCATGAGCCCGAAGTGGCGAGCCCGA
TCTTCCCCATCGGTGATGTCGGCGATATAGGCGCCAGCAACCGCACCTGTGGCGCCGGTGATGCCGGCCA
CGATGCGTCCGGCGTAGCCTAGGATCGAGATCGATCTCGATCCCGCGAAATTAATACGACTCACTATG
