>Addgene plasmid #73422 | pETM6-5F5-mCherry | addgene partial sequence | sequence record 139297 | pBRrevBam 5'-GGTGATGTCGGCGATATAGG-3'
CGGCCACGATGCGTCCGGCGTAGCCTAGGATCGAGATCGATCTCGATCCCGCGAAATTAATACGACTCAC
TATGTGGGAATTGTGAGCGGATAACAATTCCCCTCTAGAAATAATTTTGTTTAACTTTAAGAAGGAGATA
TACATATGGTTTCAAAAGGCGAAGAAGACAACATGGCGATTATCAAGGAATTTATGCGTTTCAAGGTCCA
CATGGAAGGCAGCGTCAATGGTCACGAATTTGAAATTGAAGGCGAAGGTGAAGGCCGTCCGTATGAAGGC
ACCCAGACGGCAAAACTGAAGGTCACCAAAGGCGGTCCGCTGCCGTTTGCTTGGGATATTCTGTCACCGC
AATTCATGTATGGTTCGAAAGCGTACGTTAAGCATCCGGCCGATATCCCGGACTATCTGAAACTGTCCTT
TCCGGAAGGCTTCAAATGGGAACGTGTTATGAACTTCGAAGATGGCGGTGTGGTTACCGTCACGCAGGAT
AGCTCTCTGCAAGACGGTGAATTTATTTATAAAGTGAAGCTGCGCGGCACCAATTTCCCGAGCGATGGTC
CGGTTATGCAGAAAAAGACGATGGGCTGGGAAGCGAGTTCCGAACGTATGTACCCGGAAGACGGTGCCCT
GAAAGGCGAAATCAAGCAGCGCCTGAAACTGAAGGATGGCGGTCACTATGACGCAGAAGTGAAAACCACG
TACAAGGCTAAAAAGCCGGTCCAACTGCCGGGTGCATACAACGTGAACATC
