>Addgene plasmid #73422 | pETM6-5F5-mCherry | addgene partial sequence | sequence record 140048 | F1ori-R 5'-AGGGAAGAAAGCGAAAGGAG-3'
TTCGCCAATCCGGATATAGTCGACTCCTCCTTTCGCTAGCAAAAAACCCCTCAAGACCCGTTTAGAGGCC
CCAAGGGGTTATGCTAGTTATTGCTCAGCGGTGGCAGCAGTTTAGGTTAATTAAGCTGCGACTAGTAGAC
GAGTCCATGTGCTGGCGTTCAAATTTCGCAGCAGCGGTTTCTTTACCAGACTCGAGGGTACCTTATTTGT
ACAGTTCATCCATACCGCCGGTAGAGTGGCGGCCTTCTGCACGTTCGTACTGTTCAACGATCGTATAGTC
TTCGTTATGGCTGGTGATATCCAGCTTGATGTTCACGTTGTATGCACCCGGCAGTTGGACCGGCTTTTTA
GCCTTGTACGTGGTTTTCACTTCTGCGTCATAGTGACCGCCATCCTTCAGTTTCAGGCGCTGCTTGATTT
CGCCTTTCAGGGCACCGTCTTCCGGGTACATACGTTCGGAACTCGCTTCCCAGCCCATCGTCTTTTTCTG
CATAACCGGACCATCGCTCGGGAAATTGGTGCCGCGCAGCTTCACTTTATAAATAAATTCACCGTCTTGC
AGAGAGCTATCCTGCGTGACGGTAACCACACCGCCATCTTCGAAGTTCATAACACGTTCCCATTTGAAGC
CTTCCGGAAAGGACAGTTTCAGATAGTCCGGGATATCGGCCGGATGCTTAACGTACGCTTTCGAACCATA
CATGAATTGCGGTGACAGAATATCCCAAGCAAACGGCAGCGGACCGCCTTTGGTGACCTTCAGTT
